Addgene plasmid #103086: pUC19-B2KB46
Purpose: Cas9 coding gene template with optimized sequence for human codon usage
Depositing lab: Duhee Bang. Depositing organization: Yonsei University. Publication: High-throughput construction of multiple cas9 gene variants via assembly of high-depth tiled and sequence-verified oligonucleotides. Cho N, Seo HN, Ryu T, Kwon E, Huh S, Noh J, Yeom H, Hwang B, Ha H, Lee JH, Kwon S, Bang D. Nucleic Acids Res. 2018 May 18;46(9):e55. doi: 10.1093/nar/gky112. PubMed 29529247.
Backbone
  Vector backbone: pUC19
  Backbone manufacturer: NEB(New England Biolabs)
  Vector type: CRISPR ; Cloning vector
Growth in bacteria
  Bacterial resistance: Ampicillin, 100 μg/mL
  Growth temperature: 37°C
  Growth strain: DH5alpha
  Copy number: High Copy
Gene/Insert
  Gene/Insert name: B2KB46(Cas9 coding gene from Elusimicrobium minutum (strain Pei191))
  Insert size (bp): 3585
  Mutation: human codon-optimized
  Cloning method: Gibson Cloning
  Sequencing primers: 5′ gctgcaaggcgattaagttg; 3′ cggctcgtatgttgtgtgg
Terms and licenses: Academic/Nonprofit Terms; Industry Terms: Not Available to Industry
How to cite: pUC19-B2KB46 was a gift from Duhee Bang (Addgene plasmid # 103086 ; http://n2t.net/addgene:103086 ; RRID:Addgene_103086)
