[The description below was written by a language model from this plasmid's Addgene catalogue record and pLannotate feature annotations shown in this document.]
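Description:
pUC19-B2KB46 is a bacterial cloning plasmid that stores a synthetic Cas9 coding sequence as a template, rather than a ready-to-use expression vector. It is built on the pUC19 backbone and is maintained in E. coli at high copy number through the ColE1/pMB1-type pUC origin, with selection by ampicillin through the β-lactamase gene (AmpR) and its native bla promoter. The full sequence record is 6,335 nt.

The insert, recorded as 3,585 bp and introduced by Gibson assembly, encodes the Cas9 orthologue designated B2KB46 from Elusimicrobium minutum strain Pei191, recoded for human codon usage. The automated feature table does not annotate this gene. It appears as an unannotated gap of roughly 3.7 kb between a remnant of the lacZα coding region on one side and the lac operator, lac promoter and CAP binding site on the other, which is consistent with insertion into the pUC19 multiple cloning site and disruption of lacZα. The only promoter near the insert is therefore the bacterial lac promoter of the backbone. No mammalian promoter, polyadenylation signal, nuclear localisation signal, epitope tag or guide RNA cassette is recorded. The short rop, bom, lacI and RSF ori fragments in the table are partial matches in backbone sequence, not functional elements.

According to the record, the plasmid serves as a human codon-optimised Cas9 gene template. It comes from work on high-throughput assembly of multiple cas9 gene variants from sequence-verified oligonucleotides. Its likely use is as a source for subcloning or amplifying the open reading frame into expression vectors to characterise this Cas9 orthologue, although the record does not describe specific downstream applications.
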