Features (pLannotate 1.2.2; 11 found; start..end, strand, type, name):
    183..771     -  rep_origin     ori: high-copy-number ColE1/pMB1/pBR322/pUC origin of replication
    942..1802    -  CDS            AmpR: β-lactamase; bla; confers resistance to ampicillin, carbenicillin, and related antibiotics
   1803..1907    -  promoter       AmpR promoter: bla
   2002..2037    +  CDS            rop (fragment): Rop protein, which maintains plasmids at low copy number; rop
   2139..2238    +  misc_feature   bom (fragment): basis of mobility region from pBR322
   2244..2398    -  CDS            lacZα (fragment): LacZα fragment of β-galactosidase; lacZ fragment
   6090..6106    -  protein_bind   lac operator: The lac repressor binds to the lac operator to inhibit transcription in E. coli. This inhibition can be relieved by adding lactose or isopropyl-β-D-thiogalactopyranoside (IPTG). lac repressor encoded by lacI
   6114..6144    -  promoter       lac promoter: promoter for the E. coli lac operon
   6159..6180    -  protein_bind   CAP binding site: CAP binding activates transcription in the presence of cAMP. E. coli catabolite activator protein
   6193..6285    -  CDS            lacI (fragment): lac repressor; lacI; The lac repressor binds to the lac operator to inhibit transcription in E. coli. This inhibition can be relieved by adding lactose or isopropyl-β-D-thiogalactopyranoside (IPTG).
   6287..6335    -  rep_origin     RSF ori (fragment): Plasmids containing the RSF 1030 origin of replication can be propagated in E. coli cells that contain additional plasmids with compatible origins.
>Addgene plasmid #103086 | pUC19-B2KB46 | addgene full sequence | sequence record 209052 | Addgene NGS Result
TCTTCCGCTTCCTCGCTCACTGACTCGCTGCGCTCGGTCGTTCGGCTGCGGCGAGCGGTATCAGCTCACT
CAAAGGCGGTAATACGGTTATCCACAGAATCAGGGGATAACGCAGGAAAGAACATGTGAGCAAAAGGCCA
GCAAAAGGCCAGGAACCGTAAAAAGGCCGCGTTGCTGGCGTTTTTCCATAGGCTCCGCCCCCCTGACGAG
CATCACAAAAATCGACGCTCAAGTCAGAGGTGGCGAAACCCGACAGGACTATAAAGATACCAGGCGTTTC
CCCCTGGAAGCTCCCTCGTGCGCTCTCCTGTTCCGACCCTGCCGCTTACCGGATACCTGTCCGCCTTTCT
CCCTTCGGGAAGCGTGGCGCTTTCTCATAGCTCACGCTGTAGGTATCTCAGTTCGGTGTAGGTCGTTCGC
TCCAAGCTGGGCTGTGTGCACGAACCCCCCGTTCAGCCCGACCGCTGCGCCTTATCCGGTAACTATCGTC
TTGAGTCCAACCCGGTAAGACACGACTTATCGCCACTGGCAGCAGCCACTGGTAACAGGATTAGCAGAGC
GAGGTATGTAGGCGGTGCTACAGAGTTCTTGAAGTGGTGGCCTAACTACGGCTACACTAGAAGAACAGTA
TTTGGTATCTGCGCTCTGCTGAAGCCAGTTACCTTCGGAAAAAGAGTTGGTAGCTCTTGATCCGGCAAAC
AAACCACCGCTGGTAGCGGTGGTTTTTTTGTTTGCAAGCAGCAGATTACGCGCAGAAAAAAAGGATCTCA
AGAAGATCCTTTGATCTTTTCTACGGGGTCTGACGCTCAGTGGAACGAAAACTCACGTTAAGGGATTTTG
GTCATGAGATTATCAAAAAGGATCTTCACCTAGATCCTTTTAAATTAAAAATGAAGTTTTAAATCAATCT
AAAGTATATATGAGTAAACTTGGTCTGACAGTTACCAATGCTTAATCAGTGAGGCACCTATCTCAGCGAT
CTGTCTATTTCGTTCATCCATAGTTGCCTGACTCCCCGTCGTGTAGATAACTACGATACGGGAGGGCTTA
CCATCTGGCCCCAGTGCTGCAATGATACCGCGAGACCCACGCTCACCGGCTCCAGATTTATCAGCAATAA
ACCAGCCAGCCGGAAGGGCCGAGCGCAGAAGTGGTCCTGCAACTTTATCCGCCTCCATCCAGTCTATTAA
TTGTTGCCGGGAAGCTAGAGTAAGTAGTTCGCCAGTTAATAGTTTGCGCAACGTTGTTGCCATTGCTACA
GGCATCGTGGTGTCACGCTCGTCGTTTGGTATGGCTTCATTCAGCTCCGGTTCCCAACGATCAAGGCGAG
TTACATGATCCCCCATGTTGTGCAAAAAAGCGGTTAGCTCCTTCGGTCCTCCGATCGTTGTCAGAAGTAA
GTTGGCCGCAGTGTTATCACTCATGGTTATGGCAGCACTGCATAATTCTCTTACTGTCATGCCATCCGTA
AGATGCTTTTCTGTGACTGGTGAGTACTCAACCAAGTCATTCTGAGAATAGTGTATGCGGCGACCGAGTT
GCTCTTGCCCGGCGTCAATACGGGATAATACCGCGCCACATAGCAGAACTTTAAAAGTGCTCATCATTGG
AAAACGTTCTTCGGGGCGAAAACTCTCAAGGATCTTACCGCTGTTGAGATCCAGTTCGATGTAACCCACT
CGTGCACCCAACTGATCTTCAGCATCTTTTACTTTCACCAGCGTTTCTGGGTGAGCAAAAACAGGAAGGC
AAAATGCCGCAAAAAAGGGAATAAGGGCGACACGGAAATGTTGAATACTCATACTCTTCCTTTTTCAATA
TTATTGAAGCATTTATCAGGGTTATTGTCTCATGAGCGGATACATATTTGAATGTATTTAGAAAAATAAA
CAAATAGGGGTTCCGCGCACATTTCCCCGAAAAGTGCCACCTGACGTCTAAGAAACCATTATTATCATGA
CATTAACCTATAAAAATAGGCGTATCACGAGGCCCTTTCGTCTCGCGCGTTTCGGTGATGACGGTGAAAA
CCTCTGACACATGCAGCTCCCGGAGACGGTCACAGCTTGTCTGTAAGCGGATGCCGGGAGCAGACAAGCC
CGTCAGGGCGCGTCAGCGGGTGTTGGCGGGTGTCGGGGCTGGCTTAACTATGCGGCATCAGAGCAGATTG
TACTGAGAGTGCACCATATGCGGTGTGAAATACCGCACAGATGCGTAAGGAGAAAATACCGCATCAGGCG
CCATTCGCCATTCAGGCTGCGCAACTGTTGGGAAGGGCGATCGGTGCGGGCCTCTTCGCTATTACGCCAG
CTGGCGAAAGGGGGATGTGCTGCAAGGCGATTAAGTTGGGTAACGCCAGGGTTTTCCCAGTCACGACGTT
GTAAAACGACGGCCAGTGTGCTGTCTCATCATTTTGGCAAAGAATTCGCGGCCGCCACCATGCAAAAGAA
TATCAACACAAAACAGAACCACATTTATATCAAACAGGCCCAGAAAATCAAAGAAAAGCTCGGAGATAAG
CCCTACAGGATTGGCTTGGACCTGGGTGTGGGCAGTATTGGGTTTGCCATAGTTTCCATGGAAGAAAACG
ACGGTAACGTGCTGCTTCCTAAGGAGATTATCATGGTGGGAAGCCGCATCTTTAAGGCCTCTGCCGGGGC
CGCCGACCGGAAACTCAGCAGGGGCCAGAGAAACAACCATCGCCACACCCGGGAGAGGATGAGGTATCTT
TGGAAGGTCTTGGCTGAACAGAAGCTTGCCCTGCCAGTCCCGGCCGACCTCGATCGCAAAGAGAACAGCA
GTGAAGGTGAGACAAGCGCTAAACGATTCTTGGGAGACGTCCTGCAAAAAGATATTTATGAACTGCGCGT
CAAGTCTCTGGACGAGAGGTTGAGCCTCCAGGAGCTGGGATACGTGCTGTATCACATCGCCGGACACCGC
GGAAGTTCAGCCATCCGCACCTTTGAGAACGATAGTGAGGAGGCCCAGAAGGAAAATACTGAGAACAAGA
AAATCGCCGGCAATATCAAGCGACTGATGGCGAAGAAAAACTATCGGACATACGGCGAGTATCTGTATAA
GGAGTTTTTCGAAAATAAAGAAAAGCACAAACGGGAAAAAATCTCAAACGCAGCGAATAACCACAAGTTT
AGTCCTACCCGAGATCTGGTGATTAAGGAAGCTGAAGCGATTCTGAAGAAACAGGCGGGGAAAGACGGCT
TTCACAAGGAGCTCACCGAGGAATATATCGAGAAGCTCACTAAAGCTATCGGATATGAGAGTGAAAAACT
CATACCTGAATCCGGGTTCTGCCCATACCTGAAGGACGAGAAACGACTGCCTGCAAGCCATAAGCTTAAC
GAAGAGAGACGCCTTTGGGAGACACTTAACAACGCAAGGTACTCTGATCCCATCGTGGATATCGTCACTG
GTGAAATCACAGGATATTACGAGAAGCAGTTTACCAAGGAGCAGAAGCAAAAGCTTTTCGACTACTTGCT
GACCGGATCAGAACTGACCCCTGCCCAGACTAAGAAACTGCTGGGGCTCAAGAATACTAACTTTGAAGAC
ATTATACTCCAAGGAAGAGATAAGAAAGCCCAGAAAATCAAGGGCTACAAGCTTATCAAGCTCGAGAGTA
TGCCTTTTTGGGCCCGCCTCAGTGAGGCACAGCAGGACTCATTCCTTTATGACTGGAATTCCTGCCCAGA
TGAGAAACTGCTGACAGAGAAGTTGTCAAATGAATACCACCTGACGGAGGAGGAGATTGACAACGCGTTC
AATGAGATAGTTCTGAGCTCCAGCTACGCCCCTCTGGGCAAAAGTGCGATGCTGATCATCCTCGAGAAAA
TCAAAAATGATCTGTCATACACGGAAGCAGTTGAGGAGGCACTGAAGGAAGGAAAACTGACGAAGGAAAA
ACAGGCCATTAAGGATCGGCTCCCATATTATGGAGCCGTGCTTCAGGAATCAACCCAGAAAATTATAGCA
AAGGGTTTCTCCCCGCAGTTTAAAGATAAGGGGTACAAGACTCCTCACACGAACAAGTACGAGCTGGAAT
ACGGTAGAATTGCGAACCCAGTCGTGCATCAGACTCTTAACGAACTGCGAAAACTTGTAAATGAGATCAT
CGACATCCTGGGCAAGAAGCCCTGCGAGATCGGGCTGGAAACCGCCAGGGAATTGAAGAAGAGTGCAGAG
GATCGGTCTAAACTGTCTCGCGAGCAGAATGATAACGAGTCCAATAGAAATCGAATCTATGAAATCTACA
TCCGACCTCAGCAGCAGGTTATCATTACCAGGCGGGAGAACCCTCGGAACTATATTCTTAAATTCGAACT
GCTCGAGGAGCAAAAATCCCAGTGCCCTTTCTGCGGCGGTCAGATCAGCCCAAATGACATTATTAATAAC
CAGGCCGATATAGAGCACCTTTTTCCCATAGCAGAAAGTGAAGACAACGGCAGGAATAATCTGGTCATCA
GCCACAGCGCCTGTAACGCCGACAAGGCCAAGAGATCTCCGTGGGCAGCTTTTGCATCCGCCGCTAAGGA
TAGCAAATATGATTATAACAGAATTCTCTCCAACGTCAAGGAGAACATCCCTCACAAAGCGTGGAGATTC
AACCAGGGAGCATTTGAGAAATTCATAGAAAATAAACCTATGGCCGCCAGGTTTAAAACCGATAACAGCT
ACATCTCAAAGGTGGCCCACAAGTACTTGGCTTGCCTGTTCGAAAAACCAAATATTATTTGTGTTAAGGG
ATCCCTGACTGCCCAATTGAGGATGGCTTGGGGCCTGCAGGGCCTTATGATCCCTTTCGCGAAGCAGCTC
ATCACAGAGAAAGAGTCCGAAAGTTTCAATAAAGATGTCAACTCCAACAAGAAGATTAGACTCGACAATA
GACACCACGCCTTGGACGCTATTGTGATTGCCTACGCGTCCCGGGGCTATGGCAATTTGCTGAACAAAAT
GGCAGGCAAAGACTATAAAATTAACTACTCAGAGCGCAATTGGCTGTCAAAAATTCTGCTGCCTCCGAAT
AATATCGTCTGGGAGAATATTGACGCTGATCTCGAGAGTTTCGAGAGCTCCGTGAAAACTGCACTGAAAA
ACGCCTTCATTAGCGTTAAACACGATCATAGTGACAACGGAGAGCTTGTCAAGGGTACAATGTACAAAAT
CTTCTATAGCGAGCGCGGCTACACCCTGACTACGTACAAAAAACTTAGTGCCTTGAAGCTCACCGATCCT
CAGAAAAAAAAGACCCCCAAGGACTTTCTTGAGACAGCGCTTCTGAAATTTAAGGGCCGGGAGTCCGAGA
TGAAGAACGAGAAAATCAAGAGCGCCATTGAAAATAACAAGAGGCTGTTCGACGTCATACAAGATAATCT
GGAGAAAGCAAAGAAGCTTTTGGAGGAGGAGAACGAGAAGAGTAAGGCGGAGGGTAAAAAGGAGAAGAAT
ATCAACGACGCGTCCATTTACCAGAAGGCGATTAGCCTGTCTGGCGACAAGTATGTTCAACTCTCCAAGA
AGGAACCTGGGAAGTTTTTTGCGATTAGTAAGCCTACTCCCACTACCACAGGATACGGGTATGATACAGG
GGATTCACTTTGCGTTGATCTCTATTACGATAACAAGGGCAAACTGTGCGGAGAGATCATACGGAAAATA
GATGCTCAGCAGAAAAACCCTCTTAAATACAAAGAACAGGGCTTCACCTTGTTCGAAAGGATTTACGGCG
GCGACATTTTGGAAGTGGATTTCGATATTCATAGCGACAAAAACAGCTTTAGAAACAACACTGGCAGCGC
TCCAGAGAACCGCGTCTTTATCAAAGTCGGTACATTCACTGAAATCACTAACAATAATATCCAGATCTGG
TTTGGGAATATCATAAAAAGTACAGGCGGGCAGGACGATTCTTTTACCATTAATTCCATGCAGCAGTACA
ATCCCAGGAAACTGATCCTGAGTTCCTGTGGTTTCATTAAATACAGATCTCCAATTCTGAAGAACAAGGA
GGGCAGCAGGCTGACCCCAAGAAGAAGAGGAAGGTGAGGTCCATGGTCATAGCTGTTTCCTGTGTGAAAT
TGTTATCCGCTCACAATTCCACACAACATACGAGCCGGAAGCATAAAGTGTAAAGCCTGGGGTGCCTAAT
GAGTGAGCTAACTCACATTAATTGCGTTGCGCTCACTGCCCGCTTTCCAGTCGGGAAACCTGTCGTGCCA
GCTGCATTAATGAATCGGCCAACGCGCGGGGAGAGGCGGTTTGCGTATTGGGCGCTCTTCCGCTTCCTCG
CTCACTGACTCGCTGCGCTCGGTCGTTCGGCTGCG
