>Addgene plasmid #103086 | pUC19-B2KB46 | depositor partial sequence | sequence record 195209 | B2KB46
ATGCAAAAGAATATCAACACAAAACAGAACCACATTTATATCAAACAGGCCCAGAAAATCAAAGAAAAGC
TCGGAGATAAGCCCTACAGGATTGGCTTGGACCTGGGTGTGGGCAGTATTGGGTTTGCCATAGTTTCCAT
GGAAGAAAACGACGGTAACGTGCTGCTTCCTAAGGAGATTATCATGGTGGGAAGCCGCATCTTTAAGGCC
TCTGCCGGGGCCGCCGACCGGAAACTCAGCAGGGGCCAGAGAAACAACCATCGCCACACCCGGGAGAGGA
TGAGGTATCTTTGGAAGGTCTTGGCTGAACAGAAGCTTGCCCTGCCAGTCCCGGCCGACCTCGATCGCAA
AGAGAACAGCAGTGAAGGTGAGACAAGCGCTAAACGATTCTTGGGAGACGTCCTGCAAAAAGATATTTAT
GAACTGCGCGTCAAGTCTCTGGACGAGAGGTTGAGCCTCCAGGAGCTGGGATACGTGCTGTATCACATCG
CCGGACACCGCGGAAGTTCAGCCATCCGCACCTTTGAGAACGATAGTGAGGAGGCCCAGAAGGAAAATAC
TGAGAACAAGAAAATCGCCGGCAATATCAAGCGACTGATGGCGAAGAAAAACTATCGGACATACGGCGAG
TATCTGTATAAGGAGTTTTTCGAAAATAAAGAAAAGCACAAACGGGAAAAAATCTCAAACGCAGCGAATA
ACCACAAGTTTAGTCCTACCCGAGATCTGGTGATTAAGGAAGCTGAAGCGATTCTGAAGAAACAGGCGGG
GAAAGACGGCTTTCACAAGGAGCTCACCGAGGAATATATCGAGAAGCTCACTAAAGCTATCGGATATGAG
AGTGAAAAACTCATACCTGAATCCGGGTTCTGCCCATACCTGAAGGACGAGAAACGACTGCCTGCAAGCC
ATAAGCTTAACGAAGAGAGACGCCTTTGGGAGACACTTAACAACGCAAGGTACTCTGATCCCATCGTGGA
TATCGTCACTGGTGAAATCACAGGATATTACGAGAAGCAGTTTACCAAGGAGCAGAAGCAAAAGCTTTTC
GACTACTTGCTGACCGGATCAGAACTGACCCCTGCCCAGACTAAGAAACTGCTGGGGCTCAAGAATACTA
ACTTTGAAGACATTATACTCCAAGGAAGAGATAAGAAAGCCCAGAAAATCAAGGGCTACAAGCTTATCAA
GCTCGAGAGTATGCCTTTTTGGGCCCGCCTCAGTGAGGCACAGCAGGACTCATTCCTTTATGACTGGAAT
TCCTGCCCAGATGAGAAACTGCTGACAGAGAAGTTGTCAAATGAATACCACCTGACGGAGGAGGAGATTG
ACAACGCGTTCAATGAGATAGTTCTGAGCTCCAGCTACGCCCCTCTGGGCAAAAGTGCGATGCTGATCAT
CCTCGAGAAAATCAAAAATGATCTGTCATACACGGAAGCAGTTGAGGAGGCACTGAAGGAAGGAAAACTG
ACGAAGGAAAAACAGGCCATTAAGGATCGGCTCCCATATTATGGAGCCGTGCTTCAGGAATCAACCCAGA
AAATTATAGCAAAGGGTTTCTCCCCGCAGTTTAAAGATAAGGGGTACAAGACTCCTCACACGAACAAGTA
CGAGCTGGAATACGGTAGAATTGCGAACCCAGTCGTGCATCAGACTCTTAACGAACTGCGAAAACTTGTA
AATGAGATCATCGACATCCTGGGCAAGAAGCCCTGCGAGATCGGGCTGGAAACCGCCAGGGAATTGAAGA
AGAGTGCAGAGGATCGGTCTAAACTGTCTCGCGAGCAGAATGATAACGAGTCCAATAGAAATCGAATCTA
TGAAATCTACATCCGACCTCAGCAGCAGGTTATCATTACCAGGCGGGAGAACCCTCGGAACTATATTCTT
AAATTCGAACTGCTCGAGGAGCAAAAATCCCAGTGCCCTTTCTGCGGCGGTCAGATCAGCCCAAATGACA
TTATTAATAACCAGGCCGATATAGAGCACCTTTTTCCCATAGCAGAAAGTGAAGACAACGGCAGGAATAA
TCTGGTCATCAGCCACAGCGCCTGTAACGCCGACAAGGCCAAGAGATCTCCGTGGGCAGCTTTTGCATCC
GCCGCTAAGGATAGCAAATATGATTATAACAGAATTCTCTCCAACGTCAAGGAGAACATCCCTCACAAAG
CGTGGAGATTCAACCAGGGAGCATTTGAGAAATTCATAGAAAATAAACCTATGGCCGCCAGGTTTAAAAC
CGATAACAGCTACATCTCAAAGGTGGCCCACAAGTACTTGGCTTGCCTGTTCGAAAAACCAAATATTATT
TGTGTTAAGGGATCCCTGACTGCCCAATTGAGGATGGCTTGGGGCCTGCAGGGCCTTATGATCCCTTTCG
CGAAGCAGCTCATCACAGAGAAAGAGTCCGAAAGTTTCAATAAAGATGTCAACTCCAACAAGAAGATTAG
ACTCGACAATAGACACCACGCCTTGGACGCTATTGTGATTGCCTACGCGTCCCGGGGCTATGGCAATTTG
CTGAACAAAATGGCAGGCAAAGACTATAAAATTAACTACTCAGAGCGCAATTGGCTGTCAAAAATTCTGC
TGCCTCCGAATAATATCGTCTGGGAGAATATTGACGCTGATCTCGAGAGTTTCGAGAGCTCCGTGAAAAC
TGCACTGAAAAACGCCTTCATTAGCGTTAAACACGATCATAGTGACAACGGAGAGCTTGTCAAGGGTACA
ATGTACAAAATCTTCTATAGCGAGCGCGGCTACACCCTGACTACGTACAAAAAACTTAGTGCCTTGAAGC
TCACCGATCCTCAGAAAAAAAAGACCCCCAAGGACTTTCTTGAGACAGCGCTTCTGAAATTTAAGGGCCG
GGAGTCCGAGATGAAGAACGAGAAAATCAAGAGCGCCATTGAAAATAACAAGAGGCTGTTCGACGTCATA
CAAGATAATCTGGAGAAAGCAAAGAAGCTTTTGGAGGAGGAGAACGAGAAGAGTAAGGCGGAGGGTAAAA
AGGAGAAGAATATCAACGACGCGTCCATTTACCAGAAGGCGATTAGCCTGTCTGGCGACAAGTATGTTCA
ACTCTCCAAGAAGGAACCTGGGAAGTTTTTTGCGATTAGTAAGCCTACTCCCACTACCACAGGATACGGG
TATGATACAGGGGATTCACTTTGCGTTGATCTCTATTACGATAACAAGGGCAAACTGTGCGGAGAGATCA
TACGGAAAATAGATGCTCAGCAGAAAAACCCTCTTAAATACAAAGAACAGGGCTTCACCTTGTTCGAAAG
GATTTACGGCGGCGACATTTTGGAAGTGGATTTCGATATTCATAGCGACAAAAACAGCTTTAGAAACAAC
ACTGGCAGCGCTCCAGAGAACCGCGTCTTTATCAAAGTCGGTACATTCACTGAAATCACTAACAATAATA
TCCAGATCTGGTTTGGGAATATCATAAAAAGTACAGGCGGGCAGGACGATTCTTTTACCATTAATTCCAT
GCAGCAGTACAATCCCAGGAAACTGATCCTGAGTTCCTGTGGTTTCATTAAATACAGATCTCCAATTCTG
AAGAACAAGGAGGGC
